Addgene plasmid #30450: Reduced Expression Alpha-5-Integrin-GFP
Depositing lab: Rick Horwitz.
Backbone
  Vector backbone: pEGFP-N3
  Backbone manufacturer: Clontech
  Backbone size w/o insert (bp): 4300
  Vector type: Mammalian Expression
  Selectable markers: Neomycin (select with G418)
Growth in bacteria
  Bacterial resistance: Kanamycin, 50 μg/mL
  Growth temperature: 37°C
  Growth strain: DH5alpha
  Copy number: High Copy
Gene/Insert
  Gene/Insert name: alpha 5 integrin
  Species: H. sapiens (human)
  Insert size (bp): 3200
  Mutation: 91-544 of enhancer region of CMV promoter removed to reduce expression
  GenBank ID: XO6256
  Entrez Gene: ITGA5 (a.k.a. CD49e, FNRA, VLA-5, VLA5A)
  Tag / fusion protein: EGFP (C terminal on backbone)
  Cloning method: Restriction Enzyme; 5′ cloning site KpnI (not destroyed); 3′ cloning site KpnI (not destroyed)
  Sequencing primers: 5′ AGCGGCACTCTGACTTGAGCG
Resource information
  A portion of this plasmid was derived from a plasmid made by: Reduced expression promoter was received from Dr. Tim Mitchison (Harvard Medical School). Alpha-5 integrin was received from Dr. Louis Reichardt (UCSF).
Terms and licenses: Academic/Nonprofit Terms; Industry Terms: Not Available to Industry
How to cite: Reduced Expression Alpha-5-Integrin-GFP was a gift from Rick Horwitz (Addgene plasmid # 30450 ; http://n2t.net/addgene:30450 ; RRID:Addgene_30450)
