[The description below was written by a language model from this plasmid's Addgene catalogue record.]
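Description:
Reduced Expression Alpha-5-Integrin-GFP is a mammalian expression plasmid built on the Clontech pEGFP-N3 backbone (about 4.3 kb without insert). It carries human alpha 5 integrin (ITGA5, also known as CD49e, FNRA or VLA-5), the alpha subunit of the fibronectin receptor. The roughly 3.2 kb integrin coding sequence was inserted at a KpnI site, which is retained at both ends of the insert. This places it upstream of the backbone's EGFP so that the protein is produced with a C-terminal EGFP fusion. The plasmid is maintained at high copy in E. coli under kanamycin selection. The record lists neomycin resistance as the marker for mammalian cells, allowing G418 selection of stable transfectants.

The defining feature of this construct is its weakened promoter. Positions 91–544 of the enhancer region of the CMV promoter have been removed, which lowers transcription compared with the full-length CMV promoter normally present in pEGFP-N3. According to the record, both the reduced-expression promoter and the integrin cDNA came from plasmids made in other laboratories.

The record does not state an intended application. A truncated CMV promoter driving a fluorescent fusion is generally chosen to keep the tagged protein at low levels and so limit overexpression artefacts. The design would therefore suit live-cell fluorescence imaging of integrin localisation and dynamics, for example at cell–matrix adhesions. No feature table was supplied, so elements such as the replication origins and polyadenylation signals are not documented here beyond what the named backbone implies.
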