>Addgene plasmid #30450 | Reduced Expression Alpha-5-Integrin-GFP | addgene partial sequence | sequence record 35483 | 30450 with EGFP-N
GCTCCTCGCCCTTGCTCACCATGGTGGCGATGGATCCCGGGCCCGCGGTACCGGCATCAGAGGTGGCTGG
AGGCTTGAGCTGAGCTTTTTCCATGGCGGTGCCATATGGGAGGGAGCGTTTGAAGAATCCAAGCTTGTAG
AGGATGTAGATGAGTAGACCTAGGAGCAGGAGGCCAAACAGGATGGCTAGGATGATGATCCACAGTGGGA
CGCCATAGCTGCCTTCTGCCTTGGTCCATTGCACAGCTGTGGCCACCTGACGCTCTTTTTGGGGCAGCTG
CCGAGGCAGGATTCGGTAGGGCATCTTCAGGGCTTTGTACACAGCCTCACACTGCAGGCTAAATGGCTGG
TGCTCCCGCTGCAAGAAAGTCTTGGCCCAGACTCGGAAATGCAACTGCAGACTTTGGCTCTCTTGTTGGT
GCAGGGGCCCGAGCTCACAGCGCAGCCTGAAACACTCAGCCTCCGGGCATTTCAGGATCTGAGGTCCCGA
GGAAGCAGAGCTGCGGCTTGGAGCTTCCCGTTTTTGCTGGTGGTGCAGGGAACCCTCGGGATCCAACTCC
AGGCCCTTTGGGTTAATGGGGTGATTGGTGGTGCAGTTGAGTCCCGTAACTCTGGTCACATATAGGAGCT
GCTGACCTTCCAGAGCCTGGGGACAGCTGAGTTCCAGCACACCCTGGCTAATGGAGCTGGGGCCTTGGTT
GATGAGCTCATAGACATGGTGGACAGCAGGTCCCAGGTCCTCCTCCTTCTGA
