>Addgene plasmid #30450 | Reduced Expression Alpha-5-Integrin-GFP | addgene partial sequence | sequence record 36982 | pBR322ori-F 5'-GGGAAACGCCTGGTATCTTT-3'
TGAGCGTCGATTTTTGTGATGCTCGTCAGGGGGGCGGAGCCTATGGAAAAACGCCAGCAACGCGGCCTTT
TTACGGTTCCTGGCCTTTTGCTGGCCTTTTGCTCACATGTTCTTTCCTGCGTTATCCCCTGATTCTGTGG
ATAACCGTATTACCGCCATGCATTAGTTATTAATAGTAATCAATTACGGGGTCATTAGTTCATAGCCCAT
ATATGGAGTTCCGCGTTACATAACTTACGGTAAATGGCCCGCCTGGGAGGTCTATATAAGCAGAGCTGGT
TTAGTGAACCGTCAGATCCGCTAGCGCTACCGGACTCAGATCTCGAGCTCAAGCTTGCATGCCTGCAGGT
CGACCTGCAGCCCAAGCTCGATGAATTCGAGCTCGGTACCCGGGGATCCTCTAGACCGCTATGGGGAGCC
GGACGCCAGAGTCCCCTCTCCACGCCGTGCAGCTGCGCTGGGGCCCCCGGCGCCGACCCCCGCTGCTGCC
GCTGCTGTTGCTGCTGCTGCCGCCGCCACCCAGGGTCGGGGGCTTCAACTTAGACGCGGAGGCCCCAGCA
GTACTCTCGGGGCCCCCGGGCTCCTTCTTCGGATTCTCAGTGGAGTTTTACCGGCCGGGAACAGACGGGG
TCAGTGTGCTGGTGGGAGCACCCAAGGCTAATACCAGCCAGCCAGGAGTGCTGCAGGGTGGTGCTGTCTA
CCTCTGTCCTTGGGGTGCAAGCCCACACAGTGCACCCCA
